>Addgene plasmid #112158 | Aahn | addgene full sequence | sequence record 220028 | Addgene NGS Result
GACATTGATTATTGACTAGTTATTAATAGTAATCAATTACGGGGTCATTAGTTCATAGCCCATATATGGA
GTTCCGCGTTACATAACTTACGGTAAATGGCCCGCCTGGCTGACCGCCCAACGACCCCCGCCCATTGACG
TCAATAATGACGTATGTTCCCATAGTAACGCCAATAGGGACTTTCCATTGACGTCAATGGGTGGAGTATT
TACGGTAAACTGCCCACTTGGCAGTACATCAAGTGTATCATATGCCAAGTACGCCCCCTATTGACGTCAA
TGACGGTAAATGGCCCGCCTGGCATTATGCCCAGTACATGACCTTATGGGACTTTCCTACTTGGCAGTAC
ATCTACGTATTAGTCATCGCTATTACCATGGTGATGCGGTTTTGGCAGTACATCAATGGGCGTGGATAGC
GGTTTGACTCACGGGGATTTCCAAGTCTCCACCCCATTGACGTCAATGGGAGTTTGTTTTGGCACCAAAA
TCAACGGGACTTTCCAAAATGTCGTAACAACTCCGCCCCATTGACGCAAATGGGCGGTAGGCGTGTACGG
TGGGAGGTCTATATAAGCAGAGCTCTCTGGCTAACTAGAGAACCCACTGCTTACTGGCTTATCGAAATTA
ATACGACTCACTATAGGGAGACCCAAGCTGGCTAGCACCATGGAGGGATTCGACGGTTCAGATTTTAGTC
CTCCAGCTGATTTAGTTGGCGTTGACGGTGCAGTCATGCGGAACGTCGTTGACGTCACGATAAATGGTGA
CGTCACTGCTCCGCCGAAAGCTGCGCCAAGAAAAAGTGAATCGGTAAAGAAAGTTCATTGGAATGATGTA
GACCAAGGACCGAGTGAAAAACCAGAGACAAGACAGGAGGAACGAATAGATATACCCGAGATTTCAGGTC
TATGGTGGGGCGAGAATGAACATGGAGTGGACGATGGGAGAATGGAGATACCTACTACTGGTGTAGGTCG
CGTCCAGTTTCGTGTCCGAGCAGTGATTGATCATCTAGGGATGCGAGTCTTTGGAGTCTTCCTAATTTTC
TTGGACATCATCCTCATGATCATTGATCTCAGTCTTTCCGATAAAAGTGAATCTTCACAATCCTTTTATG
ACGGGATGGCTTTGGCTCTTTCTTGTTATTTCATGCTGGATTTAGGATTAAGGATATTTGCCTACGGGCC
CAAGAATTTCTTCACCAACCCCTGGGAGGTTGCTGATGGTTTGATTATCGTTGTCACATTCGTCGTCACG
ATATTTTACACTGTGTTAGATGAATACGTGCAAGAAACAGGAGCCGATGGTTTGGGGCAATTGGTTGTGT
TGGCCCGTTTGCTGCGTGTGGTTCGATTAGCAAGAATATTTTATTCCCACCAACAAATGAAGGCTGGGGA
TCCCATGAGTAAAGGAGAAGAACTTTTCACTGGAGCTGTCCCAATTCTTGTTGAATTAGATGGTGATGTT
AATGGGCACAAATTTTCTGTCAGTGGAGAGGGTGAAGGTGATGCAACATACGGAAAACTTACCCTTAAAT
TTATTTGCACTACTGGAAAACTACCTGTTCCATGGCCAACACTTGTCACTACTTTAACTTATGGTGTTCA
ATGCTTTTCAAGATACCCAGATCATATGAAACGGCATGACTTTTTCAAGAGTGCCATGCCCGAAGGTTAT
GTACAGGAAAGAACTATATTTTTCAAAGATGACGGGAACTACAAGACACGTGCTGAAGTCAAGTTTGAAG
GTGATACCCTTGTTAATAGAATCGAGTTAAAAGGTATTGATTTTAAAGAAGATGGAAACATTCTTGGACA
CAAATTGGAATACAACTATAACGATCACCAGGTGTACATCATGGCAGACAAACAAAAGAATGGAATCAAA
GCTAACTTCAAAATTAGACACAACATTGAAGATGGAGGCGTTCAACTAGCAGACCATTATCAACAAAATA
CTCCAATTGGCGATGGGCCCGTCCTTTTACCAGACAACCATTACCTGTTTACAACTTCTACTCTTTCGAA
AGATCCCAACGAAAAGAGAGACCACATGGTCCTTCTTGAGTTTGTAACAGCTGATGGGATTACACATGGC
ATGGATGAACTATACAAATGATGACTCGAGGTCTAGAGGGCCCGTTTAAACCCGCTGATCAGCCTCGACT
GTGCCTTCTAGTTGCCAGCCATCTGTTGTTTGCCCCTCCCCCGTGCCTTCCTTGACCCTGGAAGGTGCCA
CTCCCACTGTCCTTTCCTAATAAAATGAGGAAATTGCATCGCATTGTCTGAGTAGGTGTCATTCTATTCT
GGGGGGTGGGGTGGGGCAGGACAGCAAGGGGGAGGATTGGGAAGACAATAGCAGGCATGCTGGGGATGCG
GTGGGCTCTATGGCTTCTGAGGCGGAAAGAACCAGCTGGGGCTCTAGGGGGTATCCCC
[124 nt withheld, positions 2439-2562]
C
[91 nt withheld, positions 2564-2654]
A
[49 nt withheld, positions 2656-2704]
CCTTTGACGTTGGAGTCCACGTTCTTT
[37 nt withheld, positions 2732-2768]
ACCCTATCTCGGTCTATTCTTTTGATTTATAAGGGATTTTGCCGATTTCGGCCTATTGGTTAAAAAATGA
GCTGATTTAACAAAAATTTAACGCGAATTAATTCTGTGGAATGTGTGTCAGTTAGGGTGTGGAAAGTCCC
CAGGCTCCCCAGCAGGCAGAAGTATGCAAAGCATGCATCTCAATTAGTCAGCAACCAGGTGTGGAAAGTC
CCCAGGCTCCCCAGCAGGCAGAAGTATGCAAAGCATGCATCTCAATTAGTCAGCAACCATAGTCCCGCCC
CTAACTCCGCCCATCCCGCCCCTAACTCCGCCCAGTTCCGCCCATTCTCCGCCCCATGGCTGACTAATTT
TTTTTATTTATGCAGAGGCCGAGGCCGCCTCTGCCTCTGAGCTATTCCAGAAGTAGTGAGGAGGCTTTTT
TGGAGGCCTAGGCTTTTGCAAAAAGCTCCCGGGAGCTTGTATATCCATTTTCGGATCTGATCAGCACGTG
ATGAAAAAGCCTGAACTCACCGCGACGTCTGTCGAGAAGTTTCTGATCGAAAAGTTCGACAGCGTCTCCG
ACCTGATGCAGCTCTCGGAGGGCGAAGAATCTCGTGCTTTCAGCTTCGATGTAGGAGGGCGTGGATATGT
CCTGCGGGTAAATAGCTGCGCCGATGGTTTCTACAAAGATCGTTATGTTTATCGGCACTTTGCATCGGCC
GCGCTCCCGATTCCGGAAGTGCTTGACATTGGGGAATTCAGCGAGAGCCTGACCTATTGCATCTCCCGCC
GTGCACAGGGTGTCACGTTGCAAGACCTGCCTGAAACCGAACTGCCCGCTGTTCTGCAGCCGGTCGCGGA
GGCCATGGATGCGATCGCTGCGGCCGATCTTAGCCAGACGAGCGGGTTCGGCCCATTCGGACCGCAAGGA
ATCGGTCAATACACTACATGGCGTGATTTCATATGCGCGATTGCTGATCCCCATGTGTATCACTGGCAAA
CTGTGATGGACGACACCGTCAGTGCGTCCGTCGCGCAGGCTCTCGATGAGCTGATGCTTTGGGCCGAGGA
CTGCCCCGAAGTCCGGCACCTCGTGCACGCGGATTTCGGCTCCAACAATGTCCTGACGGACAATGGCCGC
ATAACAGCGGTCATTGACTGGAGCGAGGCGATGTTCGGGGATTCCCAATACGAGGTCGCCAACATCTTCT
TCTGGAGGCCGTGGTTGGCTTGTATGGAGCAGCAGACGCGCTACTTCGAGCGGAGGCATCCGGAGCTTGC
AGGATCGCCGCGGCTCCGGGCGTATATGCTCCGCATTGGTCTTGACCAACTCTATCAGAGCTTGGTTGAC
GGCAATTTCGATGATGCAGCTTGGGCGCAGGGTCGATGCGACGCAATCGTCCGATCCGGAGCCGGGACTG
TCGGGCGTACACAAATCGCCCGCAGAAGCGCGGCCGTCTGGACCGATGGCTGTGTAGAAGTACTCGCCGA
TAGTGGAAACCGACGCCCCAGCACTCGTCCGAGGGCAAAGGAATAGCACGTGCTACGAGATTTCGATTCC
ACCGCCGCCTTCTATGAAAGGTTGGGCTTCGGAATCGTTTTCCGGGACGCCGGCTGGATGATCCTCCAGC
GCGGGGATCTCATGCTGGAGTTCTTCGCCCACCCCAACTTGTTTATTGCAGCTTATAATGGTTACAAATA
AAGCAATAGCATCACAAATTTCACAAATAAAGCATTTTTTTCACTGCATTCTAGTTGTGGTTTGTCCAAA
CTCATCAATGTATCTTATCATGTCTGTATACCGTCGACCTCTAGCTAGAGCTTGGCGTAATCATGGTCAT
AGCTGTTTCCTGTGTGAAATTGTTATCCGCTCACAATTCCACACAACATACGAGCCGGAAGCATAAAGTG
TAAAGCCTGGGGTGCCTAATGAGTGAGCTAACTCACATTAATTGCGTTGCGCTCACTGCCCGCTTTCCAG
TCGGGAAACCTGTCGTGCCAGCTGCATTAATGAATCGGCCAACGCGCGGGGAGAGGCGGTTTGCGTATTG
GGCGCTCTTCCGCTTCCTCGCTCACTGACTCGCTGCGCTCGGTCGTTCGGCTGCGGCGAGCGGTATCAGC
TCACTCAAAGGCGGTAATACGGTTATCCACAGAATCAGGGGATAACGCAGGAAAGAACATGTGAGCAAAA
GGCCAGCAAAAGGCCAGGAACCGTAAAAAGGCCGCGTTGCTGGCGTTTTTCCATAGGCTCCGCCCCCCTG
ACGAGCATCACAAAAATCGACGCTCAAGTCAGAGGTGGCGAAACCCGACAGGACTATAAAGATACCAGGC
GTTTCCCCCTGGAAGCTCCCTCGTGCGCTCTCCTGTTCCGACCCTGCCGCTTACCGGATACCTGTCCGCC
TTTCTCCCTTCGGGAAGCGTGGCGCTTTCTCATAGCTCACGCTGTAGGTATCTCAGTTCGGTGTAGGTCG
TTCGCTCCAAGCTGGGCTGTGTGCACGAACCCCCCGTTCAGCCCGACCGCTGCGCCTTATCCGGTAACTA
TCGTCTTGAGTCCAACCCGGTAAGACACGACTTATCGCCACTGGCAGCAGCCACTGGTAACAGGATTAGC
AGAGCGAGGTATGTAGGCGGTGCTACAGAGTTCTTGAAGTGGTGGCCTAACTACGGCTACACTAGAAGAA
CAGTATTTGGTATCTGCGCTCTGCTGAAGCCAGTTACCTTCGGAAAAAGAGTTGGTAGCTCTTGATCCGG
CAAACAAACCACCGCTGGTAGCGGTGGTTTTTTTGTTTGCAAGCAGCAGATTACGCGCAGAAAAAAAGGA
TCTCAAGAAGATCCTTTGATCTTTTCTACGGGGTCTGACGCTCAGTGGAACGAAAACTCACGTTAAGGGA
TTTTGGTCATGAGATTATCAAAAAGGATCTTCACCTAGATCCTTTTAAATTAAAAATGAAGTTTTAAATC
AATCTAAAGTATATATGAGTAAACTTGGTCTGACAGTTACCAATGCTTAATCAGTGAGGCACCTATCTCA
GCGATCTGTCTATTTCGTTCATCCATAGTTGCCTGACTCCCCGTCGTGTAGATAACTACGATACGGGAGG
GCTTACCATCTGGCCCCAGTGCTGCAATGATACCGCGAGACCCACGCTCACCGGCTCCAGATTTATCAGC
AATAAACCAGCCAGCCGGAAGGGCCGAGCGCAGAAGTGGTCCTGCAACTTTATCCGCCTCCATCCAGTCT
ATTAATTGTTGCCGGGAAGCTAGAGTAAGTAGTTCGCCAGTTAATAGTTTGCGCAACGTTGTTGCCATTG
CTACAGGCATCGTGGTGTCACGCTCGTCGTTTGGTATGGCTTCATTCAGCTCCGGTTCCCAACGATCAAG
GCGAGTTACATGATCCCCCATGTTGTGCAAAAAAGCGGTTAGCTCCTTCGGTCCTCCGATCGTTGTCAGA
AGTAAGTTGGCCGCAGTGTTATCACTCATGGTTATGGCAGCACTGCATAATTCTCTTACTGTCATGCCAT
CCGTAAGATGCTTTTCTGTGACTGGTGAGTACTCAACCAAGTCATTCTGAGAATAGTGTATGCGGCGACC
GAGTTGCTCTTGCCCGGCGTCAATACGGGATAATACCGCGCCACATAGCAGAACTTTAAAAGTGCTCATC
ATTGGAAAACGTTCTTCGGGGCGAAAACTCTCAAGGATCTTACCGCTGTTGAGATCCAGTTCGATGTAAC
CCACTCGTGCACCCAACTGATCTTCAGCATCTTTTACTTTCACCAGCGTTTCTGGGTGAGCAAAAACAGG
AAGGCAAAATGCCGCAAAAAAGGGAATAAGGGCGACACGGAAATGTTGAATACTCATACTCTTCCTTTTT
CAATATTATTGAAGCATTTATCAGGGTTATTGTCTCATGAGCGGATACATATTTGAATGTATTTAGAAAA
ATAAACAAATAGGGGTTCCGCGCACATTTCCCCGAAAAGTGCCACCTGACGTCGACGGATCGGGAGATCT
CCCGATCCCCTATGGTGCACTCTCAGTACAATCTGCTCTGATGCCGCATAGTTAAGCCAGTATCTGCTCC
CTGCTTGTGTGTTGGAGGTCGCTGAGTAGTGCGCGAGCAAAATTTAAGCTACAACAAGGCAAGGCTTGAC
CGACAATTGCATGAAGAATCTGCTTAGGGTTAGGCGTTTTGCGCTGCTTCGCGATGTACGGGCCAGATAT
ACGCGTT
Features (pLannotate 1.2.2; 20 found; start..end, strand, type, name):
      1..380     +  enhancer       CMV enhancer: human cytomegalovirus immediate early enhancer
    381..584     +  promoter       CMV promoter: human cytomegalovirus (CMV) immediate early promoter
    580..613     +  LTR            5' LTR (truncated) (fragment): truncated 5' long terminal repeat (LTR) from HIV-1
    629..647     +  promoter       T7 promoter: promoter for bacteriophage T7 RNA polymerase
   1405..2119    +  CDS            superecliptic pHluorin (fragment): pH-sensitive mutant of green fluorescent protein (Ng et al., 2002) excited strongly by blue light at neutral pH but minimally fluorescent at acidic pH
   2169..2393    +  polyA_signal   bGH poly(A) signal: bovine growth hormone polyadenylation signal
   2397..2418    +  promoter       SV40 promoter (fragment): SV40 enhancer and early promoter
   2439..2867    +  rep_origin     f1 ori (sequence partly withheld): f1 bacteriophage origin of replication; arrow indicates direction of (+) strand synthesis
   2881..3210    +  promoter       SV40 promoter: SV40 enhancer and early promoter
   3259..4284    +  CDS            HygR: aminoglycoside phosphotransferase from E. coli; aph(4)-Ia; confers resistance to hygromycin
   4294..4419    +  CDS            ble (fragment): BLE_KLEPN - Experimental evidence at protein level: Swiss-Prot protein existence level 1. Binding protein with a strong affinity to the bleomycin family of antibiotics. Binds to CL990; an antimitotic-antibiotic compound. From Klebsiella pneumoniae.
   4414..4535    +  polyA_signal   SV40 poly(A) signal: SV40 polyadenylation signal
   4608..4624    -  protein_bind   lac operator: The lac repressor binds to the lac operator to inhibit transcription in E. coli. This inhibition can be relieved by adding lactose or isopropyl-β-D-thiogalactopyranoside (IPTG). lac repressor encoded by lacI
   4632..4662    -  promoter       lac promoter: promoter for the E. coli lac operon
   4677..4698    -  protein_bind   CAP binding site: CAP binding activates transcription in the presence of cAMP. E. coli catabolite activator protein
   4711..4803    -  CDS            lacI (fragment): lac repressor; lacI; The lac repressor binds to the lac operator to inhibit transcription in E. coli. This inhibition can be relieved by adding lactose or isopropyl-β-D-thiogalactopyranoside (IPTG).
   4986..5574    -  rep_origin     ori: high-copy-number ColE1/pMB1/pBR322/pUC origin of replication
   5745..6605    -  CDS            AmpR: β-lactamase; bla; confers resistance to ampicillin, carbenicillin, and related antibiotics
   6606..6710    -  promoter       AmpR promoter: bla
   6769..6821    -  misc_feature   bom (fragment): basis of mobility region from pBR322
