[The description below was written by a language model from this plasmid's Addgene catalogue record and pLannotate feature annotations shown in this document.]
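Description:
Aahn is a mammalian expression plasmid built on the pcDNA3.1 backbone that encodes a genetically encoded voltage indicator of the same name, designed to report optically on the potential of both the plasma membrane and internal membranes. The roughly 1.5 kb insert, listed as derived from Ciona, was cloned between retained NheI and XhoI sites and carries super ecliptic pHluorin with the A227D mutation fused at its C terminus. The feature table annotates only the pHluorin portion of the open reading frame. The upstream stretch of about 750 nt that presumably encodes the voltage-responsive part of the protein is unannotated, and the record does not describe its domain composition. Expression is driven by the human cytomegalovirus immediate early enhancer and promoter and terminated by the bovine growth hormone polyadenylation signal. A T7 promoter sits just upstream of the coding region, as is standard in this vector family.

In bacteria the plasmid is maintained at high copy through a ColE1/pUC-type origin and selected with ampicillin via the β-lactamase gene. An f1 origin is also present. The sequenced record shows an SV40 early promoter driving a hygromycin resistance gene followed by an SV40 poly(A) signal, which indicates the hygromycin-selectable version of the backbone and would allow selection of stably transfected mammalian cells. The short HIV-1 LTR, ble, lacI and bom fragment calls are small partial matches and probably reflect backbone remnants or annotation artefacts rather than functional elements. The sequenced length of 6,975 nt is close to the catalogue estimate of about 7.1 kb. The construct is suited to transfection of mammalian cells for fluorescence imaging of membrane voltage changes, including those of intracellular membranes.
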