Addgene plasmid #112158: Aahn
Purpose: A genetically encoded voltage indicator (Aahn), capable of optically monitoring both plasma membrane and internal membrane potentials.
Depositing lab: Bradley Baker. Depositing organization: Korea Institute of Science and Technology. Publication: Monitoring voltage fluctuations of intracellular membranes. Sepehri Rad M, Cohen LB, Braubach O, Baker BJ. Sci Rep. 2018 May 2;8(1):6911. doi: 10.1038/s41598-018-25083-7. PubMed 29720664.
Backbone
  Vector backbone: pcDNA3.1
  Backbone manufacturer: Invitrogen
  Backbone size w/o insert (bp): 5600
  Total vector size (bp): 7100
  Vector type: Mammalian Expression
Growth in bacteria
  Bacterial resistance: Ampicillin, 100 μg/mL
  Growth temperature: 37°C
  Growth strain: DH5alpha
  Copy number: High Copy
Gene/Insert
  Gene/Insert name: Aahn
  Species: Ciona
  Insert size (bp): 1500
  Promoter: CMV
  Tag / fusion protein: Super ecliptic pHlorin A227D (C terminal on insert)
  Cloning method: Restriction Enzyme; 5′ cloning site Nhe1 (not destroyed); 3′ cloning site Xho1 (not destroyed)
  Sequencing primers: 5′ CMV-F; 3′ BGH-R
Terms and licenses: Academic/Nonprofit Terms; Industry Terms: Not Available to Industry
How to cite: Aahn was a gift from Bradley Baker (Addgene plasmid # 112158 ; http://n2t.net/addgene:112158 ; RRID:Addgene_112158)
