>Addgene plasmid #112158 | Aahn | depositor partial sequence | sequence record 211196 | Aahn sequence 1530 bps
AATACGACTCACTATAGGGAGACCCAAGCTGGCTAGCACCATGGAGGGATTCGACGGTTCAGATTTTAGT
CCTCCAGCTGATTTAGTTGGCGTTGACGGTGCAGTCATGCGGAACGTCGTTGACGTCACGATAAATGGTG
ACGTCACTGCTCCGCCGAAAGCTGCGCCAAGAAAAAGTGAATCGGTAAAGAAAGTTCATTGGAATGATGT
AGACCAAGGACCGAGTGAAAAACCAGAGACAAGACAGGAGGAACGAATAGATATACCCGAGATTTCAGGT
CTATGGTGGGGCGAGAATGAACATGGAGTGGACGATGGGAGAATGGAGATACCTACTACTGGTGTAGGTC
GCGTCCAGTTTCGTGTCCGAGCAGTGATTGATCATCTAGGGATGCGAGTCTTTGGAGTCTTCCTAATTTT
CTTGGACATCATCCTCATGATCATTGATCTCAGTCTTTCCGATAAAAGTGAATCTTCACAATCCTTTTAT
GACGGGATGGCTTTGGCTCTTTCTTGTTATTTCATGCTGGATTTAGGATTAAGGATATTTGCCTACGGGC
CCAAGAATTTCTTCACCAACCCCTGGGAGGTTGCTGATGGTTTGATTATCGTTGTCACATTCGTCGTCAC
GATATTTTACACTGTGTTAGATGAATACGTGCAAGAAACAGGAGCCGATGGTTTGGGGCAATTGGTTGTG
TTGGCCCGTTTGCTGCGTGTGGTTCGATTAGCAAGAATATTTTATTCCCACCAACAAATGAAGGCTGGGG
ATCCCATGAGTAAAGGAGAAGAACTTTTCACTGGAGCTGTCCCAATTCTTGTTGAATTAGATGGTGATGT
TAATGGGCACAAATTTTCTGTCAGTGGAGAGGGTGAAGGTGATGCAACATACGGAAAACTTACCCTTAAA
TTTATTTGCACTACTGGAAAACTACCTGTTCCATGGCCAACACTTGTCACTACTTTAACTTATGGTGTTC
AATGCTTTTCAAGATACCCAGATCATATGAAACGGCATGACTTTTTCAAGAGTGCCATGCCCGAAGGTTA
TGTACAGGAAAGAACTATATTTTTCAAAGATGACGGGAACTACAAGACACGTGCTGAAGTCAAGTTTGAA
GGTGATACCCTTGTTAATAGAATCGAGTTAAAAGGTATTGATTTTAAAGAAGATGGAAACATTCTTGGAC
ACAAATTGGAATACAACTATAACGATCACCAGGTGTACATCATGGCAGACAAACAAAAGAATGGAATCAA
AGCTAACTTCAAAATTAGACACAACATTGAAGATGGAGGCGTTCAACTAGCAGACCATTATCAACAAAAT
ACTCCAATTGGCGATGGGCCCGTCCTTTTACCAGACAACCATTACCTGTTTACAACTTCTACTCTTTCGA
AAGATCCCAACGAAAAGAGAGACCACATGGTCCTTCTTGAGTTTGTAACAGCTGATGGGATTACACATGG
CATGGATGAACTATACAAATGATGACTCGAGGTCTAGAGGGCCCGTTTAAACCCGCTGAT
